>Addgene plasmid #171024 | pISV-DsRed1 | addgene full sequence | sequence record 337720 | Addgene NGS Result
GCTGCCGGTCGGGGAGCTGTTGGCTGGCTGGTGGCAGGATATATTGTGGTGTAAACAAATTGACGCTTAG
ACAACTTAATAACACATTGCGGACGTTTTTAATGTACTGGGGTGGTTTTTCTTTTCACCAGTGAGACGGG
CAACAGCTGATTGCCCTTCACCGCCTGGCCCTGAGAGAGTTGCAGCAAGCGGTCCACGCTGGTTTGCCCC
AGCAGGCGAAAATCCTGTTTGATGGTGGTTCCGAAATCGGCAAAATCCCTTATAAATCAAAAGAATAGCC
CGAGATAGGGT
[37 nt withheld, positions 292-328]
AAAGAACGTGGACTCCAACGTCAAAGG
[141 nt withheld, positions 356-496]
G
[44 nt withheld, positions 498-541]
CATTCAGGCTGCGCAACTGTTGGGAAGGGCGATCGGTGCGGGCCTCTTCGCTATTACGCCAGCTGGCGAA
AGGGGGATGTGCTGCAAGGCGATTAAGTTGGGTAACGCCAGGGTTTTCCCAGTCACGACGTTGTAAAACG
ACGGCCAGTGAATTAATTCCCATCTTGAAAGAAATATAGTTTAAATATTTATTGATAAAATAACAAGTCA
GGTATTATAGTCCAAGCAAAAACATAAATTTATTGATGCAAGTTTAAATTCAGAAATATTTCAATAACTG
ATTATATCAGCTGGTACATTGCCGTAGATGAAAGACTGAGTGCGATATTATGTGTAATACATAAATTGAT
GATATAGCTAGCTTAGCTCATCGGGGGATCGATCCTCTAGGGGTCATCAGATCTCGGTGACGGGCAGGAC
CGGACGGGGCGGTACCGGCAGGCTGAAGTCCAGCTGCCAGAAACCCACGTCATGCCAGTTCCCGTGCTTG
AAGCCGGCCGCCCGCAGCATGCCGCGGGGGGCATATCCGAGCGCCTCGTGCATGCGCACGCTCGGGTCGT
TGGGCAGCCCGATGACAGCGACCACGCTCTTGAAGCCCTGTGCCTCCAGGGACTTCAGCAGGTGGGTGTA
GAGCGTGGAGCCCAGTCCCGTCCGCTGGTGGCGGGGGGAGACGTACACGGTCGACTCGGCCGTCCAGTCG
TAGGCGTTGCGTGCCTTCCAGGGGCCCGCGTAGGCGATGCCGGCGACCTCGCCGTCCACCTCGGCGACGA
GCCAGGGATAGCGCTCCCGCAGACGGACGAGGTCGTCCGTCCACTCCTGCGGTTCCTGCGGCTCGGTACG
GAAGTTGACCGTGCTTGTCTCGATGTAGTGGTTGACGATGGTGCAGACCGCCGGCATGTCCGCCTCGGTG
GCACGGCGGATGTCGGCCGGGCGTCGTTCTGGGCTCATGGTAGATCCCCCTAGAGTCGAGATCTGGATTG
AGAGTGAATATGAGACTCTAATTGGATACCGAGGGGAATTTATGGAACGTCAGTGGAGCATTTTTGACAA
GAAATATTTGCTAGCTGATAGTGACCTTAGGCGACTTTTGAACGCGCAATAATGGTTTCTGACGTATGTG
CTTAGCTCATTAAACTCCAGAAACCCGCGGCTGAGTGGCTCCTTCAACGTTGCGGTTCTGTCAGTTCCAA
ACGTAAAACGGCTTGTCCCGCGTCATCGGCGGGGGTCATAACGTGACTCCCTTAATTCTCCGCTCATGAT
CTTGATCCCCTGCGCCATCAGATCCTTGGCGGCAAGAAAGCCATCCAGTTTACTTTGCAGGGCTTCCCAA
CCTTACCAGAGGGCGCCCCAGCTGGCAATTCCGGTTCGCTTGCTGTCCATAAAACCGCCCAGTCTAGCTA
TCGCCATGTAAGCCCACTGCAAGCTACCTGCTTTCTCTTTGCGCTTGCGTTTTCCCTTGTCCAGATAGCC
CAGTAGCTGACATTCATCCGGGGTCAGCACCGTTTCTGCGGACTGGCTTTCTACGTGTTCCGCTTCCTTT
AGCAGCCCTTGCGCCCTGAGTGCTTGCGGCAGCGTGAAGCTTGCATGCCTGCAGGTCAACATGGTGGAGC
ACGACACTCTCGTCTACTCCAAGAATATCAAAGATACAGTCTCAGAAGACCAGAGGGCTATTGAGACTTT
TCAACAAAGGGTAATATCGGGAAACCTCCTCGGATTCCATTGCCCAGCTATCTGTCACTTCATCGAAAGG
ACAGTAGAAAAGGAAGATGGCTTCTACAAATGCCATCATTGCGATAAAGGAAAGGCTATCGTTCAAGATG
CCTCTACCGACAGTGGTCCCAAAGATGGACCCCCACCCACGAGGAACATCGTGGAAAAAGAAGACGTTCC
AACCACGTCTTCAAAGCAAGTGGATTGATGTGATATCTCCACTGACGTAAGGGATGACGCACAATCCCAC
TATCCTTCGCAAGACCCTTCCTCTATATAAGGAAGTTCATTTCATTTGGAGAGGACCTCGAGACAATGGC
CTCCTCCGAGAACGTCATCACCGAGTTCATGCGCTTCAAGGTGCGCATGGAGGGCACCGTGAACGGCCAC
GAGTTCGAGATCGAGGGCGAGGGCGAGGGCCGCCCCTACGAGGGCCACAACACCGTGAAGCTGAAGGTGA
CCAAGGGCGGCCCCCTGCCCTTCGCCTGGGACATCCTGTCCCCCCAGTTCCAGTACGGCTCCAAGGTGTA
CGTGAAGCACCCCGCCGACATCCCCGACTACAAGAAGCTGTCCTTCCCCGAGGGCTTCAAGTGGGAGCGC
GTGATGAACTTCGAGGACGGCGGCGTGGCGACCGTGACCCAGGACTCCTCCCTGCAGGACGGCTGCTTCA
TCTACAAGGTGAAGTTCATCGGCGTGAACTTCCCCTCCGACGGCCCCGTGATGCAGAAGAAGACCATGGG
CTGGGAGGCCTCCACCGAGCGCCTGTACCCCCGCGACGGCGTGCTGAAGGGCGAGACCCACAAGGCCCTG
AAGCTGAAGGACGGCGGCCACTACCTGGTGGAGTTCAAGTCCATCTACATGGCCAAGAAGCCCGTGCAGC
TGCCCGGCTACTACTACGTGGACGCCAAGCTGGACATCACCTCCCACAACGAGGACTACACCATCGTGGA
GCAGTACGAGCGCACCGAGGGCCGCCACCACCTGTTCCTGTGATCTAGAGTCCGCAAAAATCACCAGTCT
CTCTCTACAAATCTATCTCTCTCTATTTTTCTCCAGAATAATGTGTGAGTAGTTCCCAGATAAGGGAATT
AGGGTTCTTATAGGGTTTCGCTCATGTGTTGAGCATATAAGAAACCCTTAGTATGTATTTGTATTTGTAA
AATACTTCTATCAATAAAATTTCTAATTCCTAAAACCAAAATCCAGTGACCTGCAGGCATGCAAGCTTGC
ATGCCTGCAGGTCCGATTGAGACTTTTCAACAAAGGGTAATATCCGGAAACCTCCTCGGATTCCATTGCC
CAGCTATCTGTCACTTTATTGTGAAGATAGTGGAAAAGGAAGGTGGCTCCTACAAATGCCATCATTGCGA
TAAAGGAAAGGCCATCGTTGAAGATGCCTCTGCCGACAGTGGTCCCAAAGATGGACCCCCACCCACGAGG
AGCATCGTGGAAAAAGAAGACGTTCCAACCACGTCTTCAAAGCAAGTGGATTGATGTGATGGTCCGATTG
AGACTTTTCAACAAAGGGTAATATCCGGAAACCTCCTCGGATTCCATTGCCCAGCTATCTGTCACTTTAT
TGTGAAGATAGTGGAAAAGGAAGGTGGCTCCTACAAATGCCATCATTGCGATAAAGGAAAGGCCATCGTT
GAAGATGCCTCTGCCGACAGTGGTCCCAAAGATGGACCCCCACCCACGAGGAGCATCGTGGAAAAAGAAG
ACGTTCCAACCACGTCTTCAAAGCAAGTGGATTGATGTGATATCTCCACTGACGTAAGGGATGACGCACA
ATCCCACTATCCTTCGCAAGACCCTTCCTCTATATAAGGAAGTTCATTTCATTTGGAGAGGAGATCCTAG
AGCGGCCGCGGATCCGTTAACATCGATTCTAGAGAATTCGTCGACCCCGGGCTCGAGGAGCTCGAATTTC
CCCGATCGTTCAAACATTTGGCAATAAAGTTTCTTAAGATTGAATCCTGTTGCCGGTCTTGCGATGATTA
TCATATAATTTCTGTTGAATTACGTTAAGCATGTAATAATTAACATGTAATGCATGACGTTATTTATGAG
ATGGGTTTTTATGATTAGAGTCCCGCAATTATACATTTAATACGCGATAGAAAACAAAATATAGCGCGCA
AACTAGGATAAATTATCGCGCGCGGTGTCATCTATGTTACTAGATCGGGAATTAATTCAGATCGGCTGAG
TGGCTCCTTCAACGTTGCGGTTCTGTCAGTTCCAAACGTAAAACGGCTTGTCCCGCGTCATCGGCGGGGG
TCATAACGTGACTCCCTTAATTCTCCGCTCATGATCAGATTGTCGTTTCCCGCCTTCAGTTTAAACTATC
AGTGTTTGACAGGATATATTGGCGGGTAAACCTAAGAGAAAAGAGCGTTTATTAGAATAATCGGATATTT
AAAAGGGCGTGAAAAGGTTTATCCGTTCGTCCATTTGTATGTGCATGCCAACCACAGGGTTCCCCAGATC
TGGCGCCGGCCAGCGAGACGAGCAAGATTGGCCGCCGCCCGAAACGATCCGACAGCGCGCCCAGCACAGG
TGCGCAGGCAAATTGCACCAACGCATACAGCGCCAGCAGAATGCCATAGTGGGCGGTGACGTCGTTCGAG
TGAACCAGATCGCGCAGGAGGCCCGGCAGCACCGGCATAATCAGGCCGATGCCGACAGCGTCGAGCGCGA
CAGTGCTCAGAATTACGATCAGGGGTATGTTGGGTTTCACGTCTGGCCTCCGGACCAGCCTCCGCTGGTC
CGATTGAACGCGCGGATTCTTTATCACTGATAAGTTGGTGGACATATTATGTTTATCAGTGATAAAGTGT
CAAGCATGACAAAGTTGCAGCCGAATACAGTGATCCGTGCCGCCCTGGACCTGTTGAACGAGGTCGGCGT
AGACGGTCTGACGACACGCAAACTGGCGGAACGGTTGGGGGTTCAGCAGCCGGCGCTTTACTGGCACTTC
AGGAACAAGCGGGCGCTGCTCGACGCACTGGCCGAAGCCATGCTGGCGGAGAATCATACGCATTCGGTGC
CGAGAGCCGACGACGACTGGCGCTCATTTCTGATCGGGAATGCCCGCAGCTTCAGGCAGGCGCTGCTCGC
CTACCGCGATGGCGCGCGCATCCATGCCGGCACGCGACCGGGCGCACCGCAGATGGAAACGGCCGACGCG
CAGCTTCGCTTCCTCTGCGAGGCGGGTTTTTCGGCCGGGGACGCCGTCAATGCGCTGATGACAATCAGCT
ACTTCACTGTTGGGGCCGTGCTTGAGGAGCAGGCCGGCGACAGCGATGCCGGCGAGCGCGGCGGCACCGT
TGAACAGGCTCCGCTCTCGCCGCTGTTGCGGGCCGCGATAGACGCCTTCGACGAAGCCGGTCCGGACGCA
GCGTTCGAGCAGGGACTCGCGGTGATTGTCGATGGATTGGCGAAAAGGAGGCTCGTTGTCAGGAACGTTG
AAGGACCGAGAAAGGGTGACGATTGATCAGGACCGCTGCCGGAGCGCAACCCACTCACTACAGCAGAGCC
ATGTAGACAACATCCCCTCCCCCTTTCCACCGCGTCAGACGCCCGTAGCAGCCCGCTACGGGCTTTTTCA
TGCCCTGCCCTAGCGTCCAAGCCTCACGGCCGCGCTCGGCCTCTCTGGCGGCCTTCTGGCGCTCTTCCGC
TTCCTCGCTCACTGACTCGCTGCGCTCGGTCGTTCGGCTGCGGCGAGCGGTATCAGCTCACTCAAAGGCG
GTAATACGGTTATCCACAGAATCAGGGGATAACGCAGGAAAGAACATGTGAGCAAAAGGCCAGCAAAAGG
CCAGGAACCGTAAAAAGGCCGCGTTGCTGGCGTTTTTCCATAGGCTCCGCCCCCCTGACGAGCATCACAA
AAATCGACGCTCAAGTCAGAGGTGGCGAAACCCGACAGGACTATAAAGATACCAGGCGTTTCCCCCTGGA
AGCTCCCTCGTGCGCTCTCCTGTTCCGACCCTGCCGCTTACCGGATACCTGTCCGCCTTTCTCCCTTCGG
GAAGCGTGGCGCTTTTCCGCTGCATAACCCTGCTTCGGGGTCATTATAGCGATTTTTTCGGTATATCCAT
CCTTTTTCGCACGATATACAGGATTTTGCCAAAGGGTTCGTGTAGACTTTCCTTGGTGTATCCAACGGCG
TCAGCCGGGCAGGATAGGTGAAGTAGGCCCACCCGCGAGCGGGTGTTCCTTCTTCACTGTCCCTTATTCG
CACCTGGCGGTGCTCAACGGGAATCCTGCTCTGCGAGGCTGGCCGGCTACCGCCGGCGTAACAGATGAGG
GCAAGCGGATGGCTGATGAAACCAAGCCAACCAGGAAGGGCAGCCCACCTATCAAGGTGTACTGCCTTCC
AGACGAACGAAGAGCGATTGAGGAAAAGGCGGCGGCGGCCGGCATGAGCCTGTCGGCCTACCTGCTGGCC
GTCGGCCAGGGCTACAAAATCACGGGCGTCGTGGACTATGAGCACGTCCGCGAGCTGGCCCGCATCAATG
GCGACCTGGGCCGCCTGGGCGGCCTGCTGAAACTCTGGCTCACCGACGACCCGCGCACGGCGCGGTTCGG
TGATGCCACGATCCTCGCCCTGCTGGCGAAGATCGAAGAGAAGCAGGACGAGCTTGGCAAGGTCATGATG
GGCGTGGTCCGCCCGAGGGCAGAGCCATGACTTTTTTAGCCGCTAAAACGGCCGGGGGGTGCGCGTGATT
GCCAAGCACGTCCCCATGCGCTCCATCAAGAAGAGCGACTTCGCGGAGCTGGTGAAGTACATCACCGACG
AGCAAGGCAAGACCGAGCGCCTTTCCGACGCTCACCGGGCTGGTTGCCCTCGCCGCTGGGCTGGCGGCCG
TCTATGGCCCTGCAAACGCGCCAGAAACGCCGTCGAAGCCGTGTGCGAGACACCGCGGCCGCCGGCGTTG
TGGATACCTCGCGGAAAACTTGGCCCTCACTGACAGATGAGGGGCGGACGTTGACACTTGAGGGGCCGAC
TCACCCGGCGCGGCGTTGACAGATGAGGGGCAGGCTCGATTTCGGCCGGCGACGTGGAGCTGGCCAGCCT
CGCAAATCGGCGAAAACGCCTGATTTTACGCGAGTTTCCCACAGATGATGTGGACAAGCCTGGGGATAAG
TGCCCTGCGGTATTGACACTTGAGGGGCGCGACTACTGACAGATGAGGGGCGCGATCCTTGACACTTGAG
GGGCAGAGTGCTGACAGATGAGGGGCGCACCTATTGACATTTGAGGGGCTGTCCACAGGCAGAAAATCCA
GCATTTGCAAGGGTTTCCGCCCGTTTTTCGGCCACCGCTAACCTGTCTTTTAACCTGCTTTTAAACCAAT
ATTTATAAACCTTGTTTTTAACCAGGGCTGCGCCCTGTGCGCGTGACCGCGCACGCCGAAGGGGGGTGCC
CCCCCTTCTCGAACCCTCCCGGCCCGCTAACGCGGGCCTCCCATCCCCCCAGGGGCTGCGCCCCTCGGCC
GCGAACGGCCTCACCCCAAAAATGGCAGCGCTGGCAGTCCTTGCCATTGCCGGGATCGGGGCAGTAACGG
GATGGGCGATCAGCCCGAGCGCGACGCCCGGAAGCATTGACGTGCCGCAGGTGCTGGCATCGACATTCAG
CGACCAGGTGCCGGGCAGTGAGGGCGGCGGCCTGGGTGGCGGCCTGCCCTTCACTTCGGCCGTCGGGGCA
TTCACGGACTTCATGGCGGGGCCGGCAATTTTTACCTTGGGCATTCTTGGCATAGTGGTCGCGGGTGCCG
TGCTCGTGTTCGGGGGTGCGATAAACCCAGCGAACCATTTGAGGTGATAGGTAAGATTATACCGAGGTAT
GAAAACGAGAATTGGACCTTTACAGAATTACTCTATGAAGCGCCATATTTAAAAAGCTACCAAGACGAAG
AGGATGAAGAGGATGAGGAGGCAGATTGCCTTGAATATATTGACAATACTGATAAGATAATATATCTTTT
ATATAGAAGATATCGCCGTATGTAAGGATTTCAGGGGGCAAGGCATAGGCAGCGCGCTTATCAATATATC
TATAGAATGGGCAAAGCATAAAAACTTGCATGGACTAATGCTTGAAACCCAGGACAATAACCTTATAGCT
TGTAAATTCTATCATAATTGGGTAATGACTCCAACTTATTGATAGTGTTTTATGTTCAGATAATGCCCGA
TGACTTTGTCATGCAGCTCCACCGATTTTGAGAACGACAGCGACTTCCGTCCCAGCCGTGCCAGGTGCTG
CCTCAGATTCAGGTTATGCCGCTCAATTCGCTGCGTATATCGCTTGCTGATTACGTGCAGCTTTCCCTTC
AGGCGGGATTCATACAGCGGCCAGCCATCCGTCATCCATATCACCACGTCAAAGGGTGACAGCAGGCTCA
TAAGACGCCCCAGCGTCGCCATAGTGCGTTCACCGAATACGTGCGCAACAACCGTCTTCCGGAGACTGTC
ATACGCGTAAAACAGCCAGCGCTGGCGCGATTTAGCCCCGACATAGCCCCACTGTTCGTCCATTTCCGCG
CAGACGATGACGTCACTGCCCGGCTGTATGCGCGAGGTTACCGACTGCGGCCTGAGTTTTTTAAGTGACG
TAAAATCGTGTTGAGGCCAACGCCCATAATGCGGGCTGTTGCCCGGCATCCAACGCCATTCATGGCCATA
TCAATGATTTTCTGGTGCGTACCGGGTTGAGAAGCGGTGTAAGTGAACTGCAGTTGCCATGTTTTACGGC
AGTGAGAGCAGAGATAGCGCTGATGTCCGGCGGTGCTTTTGCCGTTACGCACCACCCCGTCAGTAGCTGA
ACAGGAGGGACAGCTGATAGAAACAGAAGCCACTGGAGCACCTCAAAAACACCATCATACACTAAATCAG
TAAGTTGGCAGCATCACCCATAATTGTGGTTTCAAAATCGGCTCCGTCGATACTATGTTATACGCCAACT
TTGAAAACAACTTTGAAAAAGCTGTTTTCTGGTATTTAAGGTTTTAGAATGCAAGGAACAGTGAATTGGA
GTTCGTCTTGTTATAATTAGCTTCTTGGGGTATCTTTAAATACTGTAGAAAAGAGGAAGGAAATAATAAA
TGGCTAAAATGAGAATATCACCGGAATTGAAAAAACTGATCGAAAAATACCGCTGCGTAAAAGATACGGA
AGGAATGTCTCCTGCTAAGGTATATAAGCTGGTGGGAGAAAATGAAAACCTATATTTAAAAATGACGGAC
AGCCGGTATAAAGGGACCACCTATGATGTGGAACGGGAAAAGGACATGATGCTATGGCTGGAAGGAAAGC
TGCCTGTTCCAAAGGTCCTGCACTTTGAACGGCATGATGGCTGGAGCAATCTGCTCATGAGTGAGGCCGA
TGGCGTCCTTTGCTCGGAAGAGTATGAAGATGAACAAAGCCCTGAAAAGATTATCGAGCTGTATGCGGAG
TGCATCAGGCTCTTTCACTCCATCGACATATCGGATTGTCCCTATACGAATAGCTTAGACAGCCGCTTAG
CCGAATTGGATTACTTACTGAATAACGATCTGGCCGATGTGGATTGCGAAAACTGGGAAGAAGACACTCC
ATTTAAAGATCCGCGCGAGCTGTATGATTTTTTAAAGACGGAAAAGCCCGAAGAGGAACTTGTCTTTTCC
CACGGCGACCTGGGAGACAGCAACATCTTTGTGAAAGATGGCAAAGTAAGTGGCTTTATTGATCTTGGGA
GAAGCGGCAGGGCGGACAAGTGGTATGACATTGCCTTCTGCGTCCGGTCGATCAGGGAGGATATCGGGGA
AGAACAGTATGTCGAGCTATTTTTTGACTTACTGGGGATCAAGCCTGATTGGGAGAAAATAAAATATTAT
ATTTTACTGGATGAATTGTTTTAGTACCTAGATGTGGCGCAACGATGCCGGCGACAAGCAGGAGCGCACC
GACTTCTTCCGCATCAAGTGTTTTGGCTCTCAGGCCGAGGCCCACGGCAAGTATTTGGGCAAGGGGTCGC
TGGTATTCGTGCAGGGCAAGATTCGGAATACCAAGTACGAGAAGGACGGCCAGACGGTCTACGGGACCGA
CTTCATTGCCGATAAGGTGGATTATCTGGACACCAAGGCACCAGGCGGGTCAAATCAGGAATAAGGGCAC
ATTGCCCCGGCGTGAGTCGGGGCAATCCCGCAAGGAGGGTGAATGAATCGGACGTTTGACCGGAAGGCAT
ACAGGCAAGAACTGATCGACGCGGGGTTTTCCGCCGAGGATGCCGAAACCATCGCAAGCCGCACCGTCAT
GCGTGCGCCCCGCGAAACCTTCCAGTCCGTCGGCTCGATGGTCCAGCAAGCTACGGCCAAGATCGAGCGC
GACAGCGTGCAACTGGCTCCCCCTGCCCTGCCCGCGCCATCGGCCGCCGTGGAGCGTTCGCGTCGTCTCG
AACAGGAGGCGGCAGGTTTGGCGAAGTCGATGACCATCGACACGCGAGGAACTATGACGACCAAGAAGCG
AAAAACCGCCGGCGAGGACCTGGCAAAACAGGTCAGCGAGGCCAAGCAGGCCGCGTTGCTGAAACACACG
AAGCAGCAGATCAAGGAAATGCAGCTTTCCTTGTTCGATATTGCGCCGTGGCCGGACACGATGCGAGCGA
TGCCAAACGACACGGCCCGCTCTGCCCTGTTCACCACGCGCAACAAGAAAATCCCGCGCGAGGCGCTGCA
AAACAAGGTCATTTTCCACGTCAACAAGGACGTGAAGATCACCTACACCGGCGTCGAGCTGCGGGCCGAC
GATGACGAACTGGTGTGGCAGCAGGTGTTGGAGTACGCGAAGCGCACCCCTATCGGCGAGCCGATCACCT
TCACGTTCTACGAGCTTTGCCAGGACCTGGGCTGGTCGATCAATGGCCGGTATTACACGAAGGCCGAGGA
ATGCCTGTCGCGCCTACAGGCGACGGCGATGGGCTTCACGTCCGACCGCGTTGGGCACCTGGAATCGGTG
TCGCTGCTGCACCGCTTCCGCGTCCTGGACCGTGGCAAGAAAACGTCCCGTTGCCAGGTCCTGATCGACG
AGGAAATCGTCGTGCTGTTTGCTGGCGACCACTACACGAAATTCATATGGGAGAAGTACCGCAAGCTGTC
GCCGACGGCCCGACGGATGTTCGACTATTTCAGCTCGCACCGGGAGCCGTACCCGCTCAAGCTGGAAACC
TTCCGCCTCATGTGCGGATCGGATTCCACCCGCGTGAAGAAGTGGCGCGAGCAGGTCGGCGAAGCCTGCG
AAGAGTTGCGAGGCAGCGGCCTGGTGGAACACGCCTGGGTCAATGATGACCTGGTGCATTGCAAACGCTA
GGGCCTTGTGGGGTCAGTTCCGGCTGGGGGTTCAGCAGCCAGCGCTTTACTGGCATTTCAGGAACAAGCG
GGCACTGCTCGACGCACTTGCTTCGCTCAGTATCGCTCGGGACGCACGGCGCGCTCTACGAACTGCCGAT
AAACAGAGGATTAAAATTGACAATTGTGATTAAGGCTCAGATTCGACGGCTTGGAGCGGCCGACGTGCAG
GATTTCCGCGAGATCCGATTGTCGGCCCTGAAGAAAGCTCCAGAGATGTTCGGGTCCGTTTACGAGCACG
AGGAGAAAAAGCCCATGGAGGCGTTCGCTGAACGGTTGCGAGATGCCGTGGCATTCGGCGCCTACATCGA
CGGCGAGATCATTGGGCTGTCGGTCTTCAAACAGGAGGACGGCCCCAAGGACGCTCACAAGGCGCATCTG
TCCGGCGTTTTCGTGGAGCCCGAACAGCGAGGCCGAGGGGTCGCCGGTATGCTGCTGCGGGCGTTGCCGG
CGGGTTTATTGCTCGTGATGATCGTCCGACAGATTCCAACGGGAATCTGGTGGATGCGCATCTTCATCCT
CGGCGCACTTAATATTTCGCTATTCTGGAGCTTGTTGTTTATTTCGGTCTACCGCCTGCCGGGCGGGGTC
GCGGCGACGGTAGGCGCTGTGCAGCCGCTGATGGTCGTGTTCATCTCTGCCGCTCTGCTAGGTAGCCCGA
TACGATTGATGGCGGTCCTGGGGGCTATTTGCGGAACTGCGGGCGTGGCGCTGTTGGTGTTGACACCAAA
CGCAGCGCTAGATCCTGTCGGCGTCGCAGCGGGCCTGGCGGGGGCGGTTTCCATGGCGTTCGGAACCGTG
CTGACCCGCAAGTGGCAACCTCCCGTGCCTCTGCTCACCTTTACCGCCTGGCAACTGGCGGCCGGAGGAC
TTCTGCTCGTTCCAGTAGCTTTAGTGTTTGATCCGCCAATCCCGATGCCTACAGGAACCAATGTTCTCGG
CCTGGCGTGGCTCGGCCTGATCGGAGCGGGTTTAACCTACTTCCTTTGGTTCCGGGGGATCTCGCGACTC
GAACCTACAGTTGTTTCCTTACTGGGCTTTCTCAGCCCCAGATCTGGGGTCGATCAGCCGGGGATGCATC
AGGCCGACAGTCGGAACTTCGGGTCCCCGACCTGTACCATTCGGTGAGCAATGGATAGGGGAGTTGATAT
CGTCAACGTTCACTTCTAAAGAAATAGCGCCACTCAGCTTCCTCAGCGGCTTTATCCAGCGATTTCCTAT
TATGTCGGCATAGTTCTCAAGATCGACAGCCTGTCACGGTTAAGCGAGAAATGAATAAGAAGGCTGATAA
TTCGGATCTCTGCGAGGGAGATGATATTTGATCACAGGCAGCAACGCTCTGTCATCGTTACAATCAACAT
GCTACCCTCCGCGAGATCATCCGTGTTTCAAACCCGGCAGCTTAGTTGCCGTTCTTCCGAATAGCATCGG
TAACATGAGCAAAGTCTGCCGCCTTACAACGGCTCTCCCGCTGACGCCGTCCCGGACTGATGGGCTGCCT
GTATCGAGTGGTGATTTTGTGCCGA
Features (pLannotate 1.2.2; 32 found; start..end, strand, type, name):
     32..56      +  misc_feature   LB T-DNA repeat: left border repeat from nopaline C58 T-DNA
    110..240     -  CDS            lacI (fragment): lac repressor; lacI; The lac repressor binds to the lac operator to inhibit transcription in E. coli. This inhibition can be relieved by adding lactose or isopropyl-β-D-thiogalactopyranoside (IPTG).
    241..541     -  rep_origin     M13 ori (fragment) (sequence partly withheld): M13 bacteriophage origin of replication; arrow indicates direction of (+) strand synthesis
    539..694     -  CDS            lacZα (fragment) (sequence partly withheld): LacZα fragment of β-galactosidase; lacZ fragment
    703..903     -  terminator     gene 7 terminator: transcription terminator for octopine-type Ti plasmid gene 7
    938..1489    -  CDS            BlpR: phosphinothricin acetyltransferase; Streptomyces hygroscopicus bar; confers resistance to bialophos or phosphinothricin
   1540..1719    -  promoter       NOS promoter: nopaline synthase promoter
   1799..2122    -  CDS            tnpA (fragment): TN5P_ECOLX - Also known as tnp. Experimental evidence at protein level: Swiss-Prot protein existence level 1. Mediates transposition of transposon Tn5 by a 'cut and paste' mechanism. First, the monomeric transposase binds the 19 bp inverted DNA repeats flanking the transposon. Then, dimerization of the DNA- bound transposase creates a synaptic DNA complex. After nicking of the first DNA strand, excision of the transposon proceeds through a series of intermediates. The transposase then mediates the insertion of the transposon at a new site by strand transfer. The activity of the wild- type tran
   2213..2557    +  promoter       CaMV 35S promoter: strong constitutive promoter from cauliflower mosaic virus
   2510..2556    +  promoter       minimal CaMV 35S promoter: minimal 35S promoter from cauliflower mosaic virus
   2567..3241    +  CDS            DsRed2: DsRed2 is a basic (constitutively fluorescent) red fluorescent protein published in 2006, derived from Discosoma sp..
   3299..3458    +  polyA_signal   CaMV poly(A) signal (fragment): cauliflower mosaic virus polyadenylation signal
   3459..3479    +  misc_feature   MCS (fragment): pUC18/19 multiple cloning site
   3499..3751    +  promoter       CaMV 35S promoter (fragment): strong constitutive promoter from cauliflower mosaic virus
   3760..4103    +  promoter       CaMV 35S promoter: strong constitutive promoter from cauliflower mosaic virus
   4057..4103    +  promoter       minimal CaMV 35S promoter: minimal 35S promoter from cauliflower mosaic virus
   4185..4437    +  terminator     NOS terminator: nopaline synthase terminator and poly(A) signal
   4454..4484    -  promoter       NOS promoter (fragment): nopaline synthase promoter
   4608..4632    +  misc_feature   RB T-DNA repeat: right border repeat from nopaline C58 T-DNA
   4742..4991    -  CDS            TcR (fragment): tetracycline efflux protein; tetA; confers resistance to tetracycline
   5097..5747    +  CDS            TetR: tetracycline resistance regulatory protein; tetR
   6106..6296    -  rep_origin     ori (fragment): high-copy-number ColE1/pMB1/pBR322/pUC origin of replication
   6428..6537    +  oriT           oriT: incP origin of transfer
   6570..6941    +  CDS            traJ: oriT-recognizing protein; traJ
   7078..7709    +  rep_origin     oriV: incP origin of replication
   7773..8048    +  CDS            klaC (fragment): KLAC_ECOLX - Also known as telB. Protein predicted: Swiss-Prot protein existence level 4. Belongs to the kla operon, which is associated with cryptic tellurite resistance, and IncW plasmid fertility inhibition. From Escherichia coli.
   8051..8245    +  CDS            satA (fragment): STA_BACSU - Also known as yyaR. Experimental evidence at protein level: Swiss-Prot protein existence level 1. Involved in resistance to streptothricin, a broad-spectrum antibiotic produced by streptomycetes. Detoxifies streptothricin via acetylation of the beta amino group of the first beta-lysyl moiety of streptothricin. From Bacillus subtilis (strain 168).
   8244..8393    +  CDS            satA (fragment): STA_BACSU - Also known as yyaR. Experimental evidence at protein level: Swiss-Prot protein existence level 1. Involved in resistance to streptothricin, a broad-spectrum antibiotic produced by streptomycetes. Detoxifies streptothricin via acetylation of the beta amino group of the first beta-lysyl moiety of streptothricin. From Bacillus subtilis (strain 168).
   8402..9169    -  mobile_element IS1: prokaryotic transposable element IS1
   9361..10155   +  CDS            KanR: aminoglycoside phosphotransferase; aphA-3; confers resistance to kanamycin
  10454..11602   +  CDS            trfA: trans-acting replication protein that binds to and activates oriV
  11626..11689   +  CDS            TetR (fragment): tetracycline resistance regulatory protein; tetR
