[The description below was written by a language model from this plasmid's Addgene catalogue record and pLannotate feature annotations shown in this document.]
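Description:
pISV-DsRed1 is an empty binary T-DNA vector of about 13.2 kb for plant expression, intended for Agrobacterium rhizogenes-mediated hairy root transformation of Lotus japonicus. Its non-transferred backbone is of the broad-host-range IncP type: the annotation finds oriV together with the trfA replication protein that activates it, plus oriT and traJ for conjugative mobilisation. This arrangement lets the plasmid replicate in both E. coli and Agrobacterium. Bacterial selection is by kanamycin through an aphA-3 KanR gene. The backbone also carries assorted remnants, including an intact tetR, fragments of a tetracycline efflux gene and ColE1-type origin, an IS1 element and other partial coding sequences. These look like leftovers of the vector's lineage rather than working parts.

Between the nopaline-type left and right border repeats lie three units. A NOS promoter drives the bar gene (phosphinothricin acetyltransferase), which is followed by the gene 7 terminator and provides Basta/phosphinothricin resistance in plants. A CaMV 35S promoter drives a DsRed coding sequence with a CaMV polyadenylation signal, giving a constitutive red fluorescent marker. The annotation software matched this sequence to DsRed2, whereas the plasmid name indicates DsRed1. The third unit is the empty expression cassette. It consists of a partial 35S copy placed directly upstream of a full 35S promoter, consistent with the catalogued "2X EN 35S" doubled-enhancer promoter, followed by a short gap and a NOS terminator. A gene of interest would be inserted in that gap by restriction cloning, although the record does not list the available sites. Because hairy root cultures and composite plants contain a mix of transformed and untransformed roots, the red fluorescence offers a visual way to identify roots that carry the co-transferred cassette.
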