Addgene plasmid #171024: pISV-DsRed1
Purpose: (Empty Backbone) Agrobacterium rhizogenes-mediated hairy root transformation of Lotus japonicus.
Depositing lab: Christian Staehelin. Depositing organization: Sun Yat-Sen University.
Backbone
  Vector backbone: pISV-DsRed1
  Vector type: Plant Expression
  Promoter: 2X EN 35S
  Selectable markers: Basta ; DsRed
Growth in bacteria
  Bacterial resistance: Kanamycin, 50 μg/mL
  Growth temperature: 37°C
  Growth strain: DH5alpha
  Copy number: Unknown
Gene/Insert
  Cloning method: Restriction Enzyme
  Sequencing primers: 5′ Unknown; 3′ Unknown
Terms and licenses: Academic/Nonprofit Terms; Industry Terms: Not Available to Industry
How to cite: pISV-DsRed1 was a gift from Christian Staehelin (Addgene plasmid # 171024 ; http://n2t.net/addgene:171024 ; RRID:Addgene_171024)
